>Addgene plasmid #157438 | pD649-HAsp-MUSK-COMP5AP-AviTag-9xHis | depositor full sequence | sequence record 303985 | Full Sequence
TTTCAATATTATTGAAGCATTTATCAGGGTTATTGTCTCATGAGCGGATACATATTTGAATGTATTTAGA
AAAATAAACAAATAGGGGTCAGTGTTACAACCAATTAACCAATTCTGAACATTATCGCGAGCCCATTTAT
ACCTGAATATGGCTCATAACACCCCTTGCTCATGACCAAAATCCCTTAACGTGAGTTACGCGCGCGTCGT
TCCACTGAGCGTCAGACCCCGTAGAAAAGATCAAAGGATCTTCTTGAGATCCTTTTTTTCTGCGCGTAAT
CTGCTGCTTGCAAACAAAAAAACCACCGCTACCAGCGGTGGTTTGTTTGCCGGATCAAGAGCTACCAACT
CTTTTTCCGAAGGTAACTGGCTTCAGCAGAGCGCAGATACCAAATACTGTTCTTCTAGTGTAGCCGTAGT
TAGCCCACCACTTCAAGAACTCTGTAGCACCGCCTACATACCTCGCTCTGCTAATCCTGTTACCAGTGGC
TGCTGCCAGTGGCGATAAGTCGTGTCTTACCGGGTTGGACTCAAGACGATAGTTACCGGATAAGGCGCAG
CGGTCGGGCTGAACGGGGGGTTCGTGCACACAGCCCAGCTTGGAGCGAACGACCTACACCGAACTGAGAT
ACCTACAGCGTGAGCTATGAGAAAGCGCCACGCTTCCCGAAGGGAGAAAGGCGGACAGGTATCCGGTAAG
CGGCAGGGTCGGAACAGGAGAGCGCACGAGGGAGCTTCCAGGGGGAAACGCCTGGTATCTTTATAGTCCT
GTCGGGTTTCGCCACCTCTGACTTGAGCGTCGATTTTTGTGATGCTCGTCAGGGGGGCGGAGCCTATGGA
AAAACGCCAGCAACGCGGCCTTTTTACGGTTCCTGGCCTTTTGCTGGCCTTTTGCTCACATGTTCTTTCC
TGCGTTATCCCCTGATTCTGTGGATAACCGTATTACCGCCTTTGAGTGAGCTGATACCGCTCGCCGCAGC
CGAACGACCGAGCGCAGCGAGTCAGTGAGCGAGGAAGCGGAAGGCGAGAGTAGGGAACTGCCAGGCATCA
AACTAAGCAGAAGGCCCCTGACGGATGGCCTTTTTGCGTTTCTACAAACTCTTTCTGTGTTGTAAAACGA
CGGCCAGTCTTAAGCTCGGGCCCCCTGGGCGGTTCTGATAACGAGTAATCGTTAATCCGCAAATAACGTA
AAAACCCGCTTCGGCGGGTTTTTTTATGGGGGGAGTTTAGGGAAAGAGCATTTGTCAGAATATTTAAGGG
CGCCTGTCACTTTGCTTGATATATGAGAATTATTTAACCTTATAAATGAGAAAAAAGCAACGCACTTTAA
ATAAGATACGTTGCTTTTTCGATTGATGAACACCTATAATTAAACTATTCATCTATTATTTATGATTTTT
TGTATATACAATATTTCTAGTTTGTTAAAGAGAATTAAGAAAATAAATCTCGAAAATAATAAAGGGAAAA
TCAGTTTTTGATATCAAAATTATACATGTCAACGATAATACAAAATATAATACAAACTATAAGATGTTAT
CAGTATTTATTATCATTTAGAATAAATTTTGTGTCGCCCTTAATTGTGAGCGGATAACAATTACGAGCTT
CATGCACAGTGGCGTTGACTCAATATTGGCCATTAGCCATATTATTCATTGGTTATATAGCATAAATCAA
TATTGGCTATTGGCCATTGCATACGTTGTATCTATATCATAATATGTACATTTATATTGGCTCATGTCCA
ATATGACCGCCATGTTGGCATTGATTATTGACTAGTTATTAATAGTAATCAATTACGGGGTCATTAGTTC
ATAGCCCATATATGGAGTTCCGCGTTACATAACTTACGGTAAATGGCCCGCCTGGCTGACCGCCCAACGA
CCCCCGCCCATTGACGTCAATAATGACGTATGTTCCCATAGTAACGCCAATAGGGACTTTCCATTGACGT
CAATGGGTGGAGTATTTACGGTAAACTGCCCACTTGGCAGTACATCAAGTGTATCATATGCCAAGTACGC
CCCCTATTGACGTCAATGACGGTAAATGGCCCGCCTGGCATTATGCCCAGTACATGACCTTATGGGACTT
TCCTACTTGGCAGTACATCTACGTATTAGTCATCGCTATTACCATGGTGATGCGGTTTTGGCAGTACATC
AATGGGCGTGGATAGCGGTTTGACTCACGGGGATTTCCAAGTCTCCACCCCATTGACGTCAATGGGAGTT
TGTTTTGGCACCAAAATCAACGGGACTTTCCAAAATGTCGTAACAACTCCGCCCCATTGACGCAAATGGG
CGGTAGGCGTGTACGGTGGGAGGTCTATATAAGCAGAGCTCGTTTAGTGAACCGTCAGATCGCCTGGAGA
CGCCATCCACGCTGTTTTGACCTCCATAGAAGACACCGGGACCGATCCAGCCTCCGCGGCCGGGAACGGT
GCATTGGAACGCGGATTCCCCGTGCCAAGAGTGACGTAAGTACCGCCTATAGAGTCTATAGGCCCACCCC
CTTGGCTTCGTTAGAACGCGGCTACAATTAATACATAACCTTATGTATCATACACATACGATTTAGGTGA
CACTATAGAATAACATCCACTTTGCCTTTCTCTCCACAGGTGTCCACTCCCAGGTCCAACTGCACCTCGG
TTCTATCGAAAACGCGCCTGCTAGCGCCACCATGAAGACCATCATTGCCCTGAGCTACATCTTCTGCCTG
GTGTTCGCTGCGGCCGCCTTGCCTAAGGCTCCTGTGATTACCACACCTCTGGAAACCGTGGACGCCCTGG
TGGAAGAGGTGGCCACTTTTATGTGCGCCGTGGAAAGCTACCCTCAGCCTGAGATCAGCTGGACCCGGAA
CAAGATCCTGATCAAGCTGTTCGACACCCGGTACAGCATCAGAGAGAATGGCCAGCTGCTGACCATCCTG
AGCGTGGAAGATAGCGACGACGGCATCTACTGCTGCACCGCCAACAATGGTGTTGGCGGAGCTGTGGAAT
CTTGTGGCGCCCTGCAAGTGAAGATGAAGCCCAAGATCACCCGGCCTCCAATCAACGTGAAGATCATCGA
GGGACTGAAGGCCGTGCTGCCTTGCACCACAATGGGCAATCCTAAGCCTAGCGTGTCCTGGATCAAGGGC
GATAGCCCTCTGAGAGAGAACAGCAGAATCGCCGTGCTGGAAAGCGGCTCCCTGAGAATCCACAACGTGC
AGAAAGAGGACGCCGGCCAGTACAGATGCGTGGCCAAGAATTCTCTGGGCACCGCCTACAGCAAGGTGGT
CAAGCTGGAAGTGGAAGTGTTCGCCAGAATCCTGAGAGCCCCTGAGTCTCACAATGTGACCTTCGGCAGC
TTCGTGACCCTGCACTGTACAGCCACAGGCATCCCTGTGCCTACCATCACCTGGATCGAGAACGGCAATG
CCGTGTCCAGCGGCAGCATCCAAGAGTCCGTGAAGGACAGAGTGATCGACAGCAGACTGCAGCTGTTCAT
CACCAAGCCTGGCCTGTACACCTGTATCGCCACCAACAAGCACGGGGAGAAGTTCTCTACAGCCAAGGCC
GCTGCCACCATCTCTATCGCCGAATGGTCCAAGCCTCAGAAGGACAACAAGGGCTACTGCGCCCAGTATC
GGGGCGAAGTCTGTAATGCTGTGCTGGCCAAGGATGCCCTGGTGTTCCTGAATACCAGCTACGCCGATCC
TGAAGAGGCCCAAGAACTGCTGGTGCACACAGCCTGGAATGAGCTGAAGGTGGTGTCCCCTGTGTGTAGA
CCTGCTGCTGAGGCCCTGCTGTGCAACCACATCTTCCAAGAGTGTAGCCCTGGCGTGGTGCCCACACCTA
TTCCTATCTGCAGAGAATACTGCCTGGCCGTGAAAGAGCTGTTCTGCGCCAAAGAATGGCTGGTCATGGA
AGAGAAAACCCACCGGGGCCTGTATCGGAGCGAAATGCATCTCCTGTCCGTGCCTGAGTGCAGCAAGCTG
CCTTCTATGCACTGGGACCCTACAGCCTGTGCCAGACTGCCACACCTGGACTACAACAAAGAGAACCTCA
AGACCTTTCCACCGATGACCAGCAGCAAGCCCAGCGTGGACATCCCTAATCTGCCTAGCAGCAGCAGCTC
CAGCTTCAGCGTGTCCCCTACCTACAGCATGACAGGCGCGCCGGAAGATCAAGTTGATCCAAGATTGATT
GATGGCAAGGGCGGATCTCTGGAGGTGCTGTTCCAGGGACCAGGCGGAAGCGGCAATCCCGGCGGCGATC
TGGCCCCCCAGATGCTGCGCGAGCTGCAGGAGACCAATGCCGCCCTGCAGGACGTGCGCGAGCTGCTGCG
CCACCGCGTGAAGGAGATCACCTTCCTGAAGAACACCGTGATGGAGTGCGACGCCTGCGGTATGCAGCCC
TCTAGAGGCTCCGGCTCCATCATCCCAGTTGAGGAGGAGAACCCGGACTTCTGGAACCGCGAGGCAGCCG
AGGCCCTGGGTGCCGCCAAGAAGCTGCAGCCTGCACAGACAGCCGCCAAGAACCTCATCATCTTCCTGGG
CGATGGGATGGGGGTGTCTACGGTGACAGCTGCCAGGATCCTAAAAGGGCAGAAGAAGGACAAACTGGGG
CCTGAGATACCCCTGGCCATGGACCGCTTCCCATATGTGGCTCTGTCCAAGACATACAATGTAGACAAAC
ATGTGCCAGACAGTGGAGCCACAGCCACGGCCTACCTGTGCGGGGTCAAGGGCAACTTCCAGACCATTGG
CTTGAGTGCAGCCGCCCGCTTTAACCAGTGCAACACGACACGCGGCAACGAGGTCATCTCCGTGATGAAT
CGGGCCAAGAAAGCAGGGAAGTCAGTGGGAGTGGTAACCACCACACGAGTGCAGCACGCCTCGCCAGCCG
GCACCTACGCCCACACGGTGAACCGCAACTGGTACTCGGACGCCGACGTGCCTGCCTCGGCCCGCCAGGA
GGGGTGCCAGGACATCGCTACGCAGCTCATCTCCAACATGGACATTGACGTGATCCTAGGTGGAGGCCGA
AAGTACATGTTTCGCATGGGAACCCCAGACCCTGAGTACCCAGATGACTACAGCCAAGGTGGGACCAGGC
TGGACGGGAAGAATCTGGTGCAGGAATGGCTGGCGAAGCGCCAGGGTGCCCGGTATGTGTGGAACCGCAC
TGAGCTCATGCAGGCTTCCCTGGACCCGTCTGTGACCCATCTCATGGGTCTCTTTGAGCCTGGAGACATG
AAATACGAGATCCACCGAGACTCCACACTGGACCCCTCCCTGATGGAGATGACAGAGGCTGCCCTGCGCC
TGCTGAGCAGGAACCCCCGCGGCTTCTTCCTCTTCGTGGAGGGTGGTCGCATCGACCATGGTCATCATGA
AAGCAGGGCTTACCGGGCACTGACTGAGACGATCATGTTCGACGACGCCATTGAGAGGGCGGGCCAGCTC
ACCAGCGAGGAGGACACGCTGAGCCTCGTCACTGCCGACCACTCCCACGTCTTCTCCTTCGGAGGCTACC
CCCTGCGAGGGAGCTCCATCTTCGGGCTGGCCCCTGGCAAGGCCCGGGACAGGAAGGCCTACACGGTCCT
CCTATACGGAAACGGTCCAGGCTATGTGCTCAAGGACGGCGCCCGGCCGGATGTTACCGAGAGCGAGAGC
GGGAGCCCCGAGTATCGGCAGCAGTCAGCAGTGCCCCTGGACGAAGAGACCCACGCAGGCGAGGACGTGG
CGGTGTTCGCGCGCGGCCCGCAGGCGCACCTGGTTCACGGCGTGCAGGAGCAGACCTTCATAGCGCACGT
CATGGCCTTCGCCGCCTGCCTGGAGCCCTACACCGCCTGCGACCTGGCGCCCCCCGCCGGCACCACCGAC
GCCGCGCACCCGGGTGGCGGAGGACTGAACGACATCTTCGAGGCTCAGAAAATCGAATGGCACGAACATC
ACCATCACCATCACCATCACCATTAAGGCCGGCCTGTAGTCACTGGCACAACGCGTTACCCGGTAAGCCA
ATCGGGTATACACGGTCGTCATACTGCAGACAGGGTTCTTCTACTTTGCAAGATAGTCTTGAGTAGTAAA
ATAAATAGATAGAGAAAATCAGCCTCGACTGTGCCTTCTAGTTGCCAGCCATCTGTTGTTTGCCCCTCCC
CCGTGCCTTCCTTGACCCTGGAAGGTGCCACTCCCACTGTCCTTTCCTAATAAAATGAGGAAATTGCATC
ACAACACTCAACCCTATCTCGGTCTATTCTTTTGATTTATAAGGGATTTTGCCGATTTCGGCCTATTGGT
TAAAAAATGAGCTGATTTAACAAAAATTTAACGCGAATTAATTCTGTGGAATGTGTGTCAGTTAGGGTGT
GGAAAGTCCCCAGGCTCCCCAGCAGGCAGAAGTATGCAAAGCATGCATCTCAATTAGTCAGCAACCAGGT
GTGGAAAGTCCCCAGGCTCCCCAGCAGGCAGAAGTATGCAAAGCATGCATCTCAATTAGTCAGCAACCAT
AGTCCCGCCCCTAACTCCGCCCATCCCGCCCCTAACTCCGCCCAGTTCCGCCCATTCTCCGCCCCATGGC
TGACTAATTTTTTTTATTTATGCAGAGGCCGAGGCCGCCTCTGCCTCTGAGCTATTCCAGAAGTAGTGAG
GAGGCTTTTTTGGAGGCCTAGGCTTTTGCAAAAAGCTCCCGGGAGCTTGTATATCCATTTTCGGATCTGA
TCAGCACGTGTTGACAATTAATCATCGGCATAGTATATCGGCATAGTATAATACGACAAGGTGAGGAACT
AAACCATGACCGAGTACAAGCCCACGGTGCGCCTCGCCACCCGCGACGACGTCCCCAGGGCCGTACGCAC
CCTCGCCGCCGCGTTCGCCGACTACCCCGCCACGCGCCACACCGTCGATCCGGACCGCCACATCGAGCGG
GTCACCGAGCTGCAAGAACTCTTCCTCACGCGCGTCGGGCTCGACATCGGCAAGGTGTGGGTCGCGGACG
ACGGCGCCGCGGTGGCGGTCTGGACCACGCCGGAGAGCGTCGAAGCGGGGGCGGTGTTCGCCGAGATCGG
CCCGCGCATGGCCGAGTTGAGCGGTTCCCGGCTGGCCGCGCAGCAACAGATGGAAGGCCTCCTGGCGCCG
CACCGGCCCAAGGAGCCCGCGTGGTTCCTGGCCACCGTCGGCGTCTCGCCCGACCACCAGGGCAAGGGTC
TGGGCAGCGCCGTCGTGCTCCCCGGAGTGGAGGCGGCCGAGCGCGCCGGGGTGCCCGCCTTCCTGGAGAC
ATCCGCGCCCCGCAACCTCCCCTTCTACGAGCGGCTCGGCTTCACCGTCACCGCCGACGTCGAGGTGCCC
GAAGGACCGCGCACCTGGTGCATGACCCGCAAGCCCGGTGCCTGACACGTGCTACGAGATTTCGATTCCA
CCGCCGCCTTCTATGAAAGGTTGGGCTTCGGAATCGTTTTCCGGGACGCCGGCTGGATGATCCTCCAGCG
CGGGGATCTCATGCTGGAGTTCTTCGCCCACCCCAACTTGTTTATTGCAGCTTATAATGGTTACAAATAA
AGCAATAGCATCACAAATTTCACAAATAAAGCATTTTTTTCACTGCATTCTAGTTGTGGTTTGTCCAAAC
TCATCAATGTATCTTATCATGTCTGTATACCGTCGACCTCTAGCTAGAGCTTGGCGTAATCATGGTCATT
ACCAATGCTTAATCAGTGAGGCACCTATCTCAGCGATCTGTCTATTTCGTTCATCCATAGTTGCCTGACT
CCCCGTCGTGTAGATAACTACGATACGGGAGGGCTTACCATCTGGCCCCAGCGCTGCGATGATACCGCGA
GAACCACGCTCACCGGCTCCGGATTTATCAGCAATAAACCAGCCAGCCGGAAGGGCCGAGCGCAGAAGTG
GTCCTGCAACTTTATCCGCCTCCATCCAGTCTATTAATTGTTGCCGGGAAGCTAGAGTAAGTAGTTCGCC
AGTTAATAGTTTGCGCAACGTTGTTGCCATCGCTACAGGCATCGTGGTGTCACGCTCGTCGTTTGGTATG
GCTTCATTCAGCTCCGGTTCCCAACGATCAAGGCGAGTTACATGATCCCCCATGTTGTGCAAAAAAGCGG
TTAGCTCCTTCGGTCCTCCGATCGTTGTCAGAAGTAAGTTGGCCGCAGTGTTATCACTCATGGTTATGGC
AGCACTGCATAATTCTCTTACTGTCATGCCATCCGTAAGATGCTTTTCTGTGACTGGTGAGTACTCAACC
AAGTCATTCTGAGAATAGTGTATGCGGCGACCGAGTTGCTCTTGCCCGGCGTCAATACGGGATAATACCG
CGCCACATAGCAGAACTTTAAAAGTGCTCATCATTGGAAAACGTTCTTCGGGGCGAAAACTCTCAAGGAT
CTTACCGCTGTTGAGATCCAGTTCGATGTAACCCACTCGTGCACCCAACTGATCTTCAGCATCTTTTACT
TTCACCAGCGTTTCTGGGTGAGCAAAAACAGGAAGGCAAAATGCCGCAAAAAAGGGAATAAGGGCGACAC
GGAAATGTTGAATACTCATATTCTTCCTT
Features (pLannotate 1.2.2; 24 found; start..end, strand, type, name):
    119..143     -  CDS            KanR (fragment): aminoglycoside phosphotransferase; aph(3')-Ia; confers resistance to kanamycin
    254..842     +  rep_origin     ori: high-copy-number ColE1/pMB1/pBR322/pUC origin of replication
   1067..1084    +  terminator     rrnB T2 terminator (fragment): transcription terminator T2 from the E. coli rrnB gene
   1109..1128    -  CDS            lacZα (fragment): LacZα fragment of β-galactosidase; lacZ fragment
   1584..1600    +  protein_bind   lac operator: The lac repressor binds to the lac operator to inhibit transcription in E. coli. This inhibition can be relieved by adding lactose or isopropyl-β-D-thiogalactopyranoside (IPTG). lac repressor encoded by lacI
   1843..2146    +  enhancer       CMV enhancer: human cytomegalovirus immediate early enhancer
   2147..2350    +  promoter       CMV promoter: human cytomegalovirus (CMV) immediate early promoter
   2486..2529    +  intron         CMV intron (fragment): modified intron A from human cytomegalovirus
   2581..2599    +  promoter       SP6 promoter: promoter for bacteriophage SP6 RNA polymerase
   2603..2640    +  CDS            IgH signal sequence (fragment): signal sequence from the mouse immunoglobulin heavy chain variable region
   2704..4164    +  CDS            MUSK (fragment): MUSK_HUMAN - Experimental evidence at protein level: Swiss-Prot protein existence level 1. Receptor tyrosine kinase which plays a central role in the formation and the maintenance of the neuromuscular junction (NMJ), the synapse between the motor neuron and the skeletal muscle (PubMed:25537362). Recruitment of AGRIN by LRP4 to the MUSK signaling complex induces phosphorylation and activation of MUSK, the kinase of the complex. The activation of MUSK in myotubes regulates the formation of NMJs through the regulation of different processes including the specific expression of genes in subsynapti
   4261..4440    +  CDS            Comp (fragment): COMP_RAT - Experimental evidence at protein level: Swiss-Prot protein existence level 1. May play a role in the structural integrity of cartilage via its interaction with other extracellular matrix proteins such as the collagens and fibronectin. Can mediate the interaction of chondrocytes with the cartilage extracellular matrix through interaction with cell surface integrin receptors. Could play a role in the pathogenesis of osteoarthritis. Potent suppressor of apoptosis in both primary chondrocytes and transformed cells. Suppresses apoptosis by blocking the activation of caspase-3 and by indu
   4428..5880    +  CDS            SEAP (fragment): secreted alkaline phosphatase from human placenta The natural enzyme has a C-terminal transmembrane sequence that is replaced by a GPI anchor.
   5905..5946    +  CDS            AviTag™ (fragment): peptide tag that allows for enzymatic biotinylation
   5950..5973    +  CDS            8xHis: 8xHis affinity tag
   6119..6230    +  polyA_signal   bGH poly(A) signal: bovine growth hormone polyadenylation signal
   6231..6339    +  rep_origin     f1 ori (fragment): f1 bacteriophage origin of replication; arrow indicates direction of (+) strand synthesis
   6353..6682    +  promoter       SV40 promoter: SV40 enhancer and early promoter
   6730..6777    +  promoter       EM7 promoter: synthetic bacterial promoter&nbsp
   6796..7395    +  CDS            PuroR (fragment): puromycin N-acetyltransferase; pac from Streptomyces; confers resistance to puromycin
   7405..7530    +  CDS            ble (fragment): BLE_KLEPN - Experimental evidence at protein level: Swiss-Prot protein existence level 1. Binding protein with a strong affinity to the bleomycin family of antibiotics. Binds to CL990; an antimitotic-antibiotic compound. From Klebsiella pneumoniae.
   7525..7646    +  polyA_signal   SV40 poly(A) signal: SV40 polyadenylation signal
   7699..8559    -  CDS            AmpR: β-lactamase; bla; confers resistance to ampicillin, carbenicillin, and related antibiotics
   8562..89      -  promoter       AmpR promoter (fragment) (across the origin): bla
