[The description below was written by a language model from this plasmid's Addgene catalogue record and pLannotate feature annotations shown in this document.]
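Description:
pD649-HAsp-MUSK-COMP5AP-AviTag-9xHis is a mammalian expression plasmid of about 8.6 kb built on the pD649 backbone. It produces the extracellular domain of human MUSK, the muscle-specific receptor tyrosine kinase of the neuromuscular junction, as a secreted, multimerised reporter fusion. In bacteria it replicates at high copy from a ColE1/pUC-type origin and is selected with ampicillin through an intact β-lactamase gene. The annotation also picks up short remnants of KanR, lacZα, an rrnB terminator and f1 ori, which appear to be non-functional backbone fragments. A second cassette places a puromycin N-acetyltransferase gene under the SV40 early and bacterial EM7 promoters, followed by a small ble fragment and an SV40 poly(A) signal. This cassette would in principle permit puromycin selection in mammalian cells, though the record does not say it is used that way.

The expression unit is driven by the CMV enhancer and promoter with a fragment of CMV intron A. An SP6 promoter sits just upstream of the coding region and can serve for in vitro transcription or as a sequencing primer site. The plasmid name indicates an HA signal peptide, although the annotation tool labels the leader as an IgH signal sequence fragment. This leader directs the protein into the secretory pathway. The MUSK ectodomain lies between preserved NotI and AscI sites and is fused in frame to the pentamerising coiled-coil of rat COMP and to human placental alkaline phosphatase. An AviTag for enzymatic biotinylation and a polyhistidine tag for purification follow, and the unit ends in a bGH poly(A) signal. The name gives the polyhistidine tag as 9xHis, while the annotation calls it 8xHis. Pentamerisation raises avidity and the phosphatase gives an enzymatic readout, so the protein suits detection of weak receptor–ligand binding in the associated screen of human IgSF cell-surface protein interactions. The depositor notes that some plasmids in this collection may carry an IS4-like transposase insertion upstream of the CMV promoter. No such element is annotated here.
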