Addgene plasmid #157438: pD649-HAsp-MUSK-COMP5AP-AviTag-9xHis
Purpose: Mammalian expression of cell-surface protein extracellular domain fused to COMP5AP-AviTag-9xHis. Protein is secreted from cells.
Depositing lab: Chris Garcia. Depositing organization: Stanford University. Publication: A Human IgSF Cell-Surface Interactome Reveals a Complex Network of Protein-Protein Interactions. Wojtowicz WM, Vielmetter J, Fernandes RA, Siepe DH, Eastman CL, Chisholm GB, Cox S, Klock H, Anderson PW, Rue SM, Miller JJ, Glaser SM, Bragstad ML, Vance J, Lam AW, Lesley SA, Zinn K, Garcia KC. Cell. 2020 Aug 20;182(4):1027-1043.e17. doi: 10.1016/j.cell.2020.07.025. PubMed 32822567.
Backbone
  Vector backbone: pD649
  Backbone size w/o insert (bp): 7153
  Vector type: Mammalian Expression
Growth in bacteria
  Bacterial resistance: Ampicillin, 100 μg/mL
  Growth temperature: 37°C
  Growth strain: DH5alpha
  Copy number: High Copy
Gene/Insert
  Gene/Insert name: MUSK
  Species: H. sapiens (human)
  Insert size (bp): 1416
  Entrez Gene: MUSK (a.k.a. CMS9, FADS, FADS1)
  Promoter: CMV/SP6
  Tag / fusion protein: COMP5AP-AviTag-9xHis (C terminal on backbone)
  Cloning method: Restriction Enzyme; 5′ cloning site GCGGCCGC (not destroyed); 3′ cloning site GGCGCGCC (not destroyed)
  Sequencing primers: 5′ ATTTAGGTGACACTATAG; 3′ CGTCGCACTCCATCACGGTG
Resource information
  A portion of this plasmid was derived from a plasmid made by: synthesis by ThermoFisher
Terms and licenses: Academic/Nonprofit Terms; Industry Terms: Not Available to Industry
Depositor comments: Some plasmids in this collection may have an IS4-like element ISVsa5 family transposase upstream of the CMV promoter.
How to cite: pD649-HAsp-MUSK-COMP5AP-AviTag-9xHis was a gift from Chris Garcia (Addgene plasmid # 157438 ; http://n2t.net/addgene:157438 ; RRID:Addgene_157438)
