>Addgene plasmid #157438 | pD649-HAsp-MUSK-COMP5AP-AviTag-9xHis | depositor partial sequence | sequence record 303986 | insert (extracellular domain)
TTGCCTAAGGCTCCTGTGATTACCACACCTCTGGAAACCGTGGACGCCCTGGTGGAAGAGGTGGCCACTT
TTATGTGCGCCGTGGAAAGCTACCCTCAGCCTGAGATCAGCTGGACCCGGAACAAGATCCTGATCAAGCT
GTTCGACACCCGGTACAGCATCAGAGAGAATGGCCAGCTGCTGACCATCCTGAGCGTGGAAGATAGCGAC
GACGGCATCTACTGCTGCACCGCCAACAATGGTGTTGGCGGAGCTGTGGAATCTTGTGGCGCCCTGCAAG
TGAAGATGAAGCCCAAGATCACCCGGCCTCCAATCAACGTGAAGATCATCGAGGGACTGAAGGCCGTGCT
GCCTTGCACCACAATGGGCAATCCTAAGCCTAGCGTGTCCTGGATCAAGGGCGATAGCCCTCTGAGAGAG
AACAGCAGAATCGCCGTGCTGGAAAGCGGCTCCCTGAGAATCCACAACGTGCAGAAAGAGGACGCCGGCC
AGTACAGATGCGTGGCCAAGAATTCTCTGGGCACCGCCTACAGCAAGGTGGTCAAGCTGGAAGTGGAAGT
GTTCGCCAGAATCCTGAGAGCCCCTGAGTCTCACAATGTGACCTTCGGCAGCTTCGTGACCCTGCACTGT
ACAGCCACAGGCATCCCTGTGCCTACCATCACCTGGATCGAGAACGGCAATGCCGTGTCCAGCGGCAGCA
TCCAAGAGTCCGTGAAGGACAGAGTGATCGACAGCAGACTGCAGCTGTTCATCACCAAGCCTGGCCTGTA
CACCTGTATCGCCACCAACAAGCACGGGGAGAAGTTCTCTACAGCCAAGGCCGCTGCCACCATCTCTATC
GCCGAATGGTCCAAGCCTCAGAAGGACAACAAGGGCTACTGCGCCCAGTATCGGGGCGAAGTCTGTAATG
CTGTGCTGGCCAAGGATGCCCTGGTGTTCCTGAATACCAGCTACGCCGATCCTGAAGAGGCCCAAGAACT
GCTGGTGCACACAGCCTGGAATGAGCTGAAGGTGGTGTCCCCTGTGTGTAGACCTGCTGCTGAGGCCCTG
CTGTGCAACCACATCTTCCAAGAGTGTAGCCCTGGCGTGGTGCCCACACCTATTCCTATCTGCAGAGAAT
ACTGCCTGGCCGTGAAAGAGCTGTTCTGCGCCAAAGAATGGCTGGTCATGGAAGAGAAAACCCACCGGGG
CCTGTATCGGAGCGAAATGCATCTCCTGTCCGTGCCTGAGTGCAGCAAGCTGCCTTCTATGCACTGGGAC
CCTACAGCCTGTGCCAGACTGCCACACCTGGACTACAACAAAGAGAACCTCAAGACCTTTCCACCGATGA
CCAGCAGCAAGCCCAGCGTGGACATCCCTAATCTGCCTAGCAGCAGCAGCTCCAGCTTCAGCGTGTCCCC
TACCTACAGCATGACA
